Addgene plasmid #118674: pDEST 565-PHL2
Purpose: Bacterial overexpression
Depositing lab: Kristiina Himanen. Publication: Genomic and Phenomic Screens for Flower Related RING Type Ubiquitin E3 Ligases in Arabidopsis. Pavicic M, Mouhu K, Wang F, Bilicka M, Chovancek E, Himanen K. Front Plant Sci. 2017 Mar 28;8:416. doi: 10.3389/fpls.2017.00416. eCollection 2017. PubMed 28400782.
Backbone
  Vector backbone: pDEST 565
  Vector type: Bacterial Expression
Growth in bacteria
  Bacterial resistance: Ampicillin, 100 μg/mL
  Growth temperature: 37°C
  Growth strain: DH5alpha
  Copy number: Low Copy
Gene/Insert
  Gene/Insert name: PHL2
  Species: A. thaliana (mustard weed)
  Insert size (bp): 897
  Entrez Gene: AT3G24120 (a.k.a. AT3G24120)
  Promoter: T7
  Tag / fusion protein: His6-GST (N terminal on insert)
  Cloning method: Gateway Cloning
Terms and licenses: Academic/Nonprofit Terms; Industry Terms: Not Available to Industry
Depositor comments: Our work is based on genomic approaches in Arabidopsis thaliana and groups of genes are presented in all of the following publications: Pavicic Mirko (2019). Multifaceted roles of RING-type ubiquitin E3 ligases: reverse phenomic approaches. http://urn.fi/URN:ISBN:978-951-51-5483-5 Pavicic M., Mouhu K., Wang F., Bilicka M., Chovancek E., & Himanen K. (2017). Genomic and phenomic screens for flower related RING type ubiquitin E3 ligases in Arabidopsis. Frontiers in Plant Science. doi.org/10.3389/fpls.2017.00416 Pavicic M., Wang F., Mouhu K., Himanen K. (2019). High throughput in vitro seed germination screen identified new ABA responsive RING-type ubiquitin E3 ligases in Arabidopsis thaliana. Plant Cell Tissue and Organ Culture. https://link.springer.com/article/10.1007/s11240-019-01700-9
How to cite: pDEST 565-PHL2 was a gift from Kristiina Himanen (Addgene plasmid # 118674 ; http://n2t.net/addgene:118674 ; RRID:Addgene_118674)
