[The description below was written by a language model from this plasmid's Addgene catalogue record and pLannotate feature annotations shown in this document.]
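Description:
pDEST 565-PHL2 is a bacterial expression plasmid made by Gateway recombination of the Arabidopsis thaliana PHL2 coding sequence (AT3G24120; insert listed as 897 bp) into the pDEST 565 destination backbone. It is intended for overexpression of recombinant protein in E. coli. The sequenced record is 7,233 nt. Propagation relies on a ColE1/pMB1-type origin accompanied by the pBR322 bom region and the rop gene, which holds plasmid number down and is consistent with the low-copy designation in the catalogue entry. Selection is by ampicillin through the bla (AmpR) gene. An f1 origin is also present, and short tetracycline-resistance fragments appear to be non-functional remnants of the pBR322-derived backbone.

The expression cassette follows a pET-like design. A T7 promoter is immediately followed by a lac operator and the T7 gene 10 ribosome binding site, and the plasmid carries its own lacI gene, so transcription is repressed until induced with IPTG in a host that supplies T7 RNA polymerase. The open reading frame begins with a His6 tag and Schistosoma japonicum GST, continues through the attB1 site left by recombination, and then runs into PHL2, with attB2 on the far side. This yields an N-terminally His6-GST-tagged fusion suited to purification on nickel or glutathione resins. A further short His-tag fragment is annotated downstream of attB2, but the record does not indicate that it is translated as part of the fusion. The rrnB T1/T2 and T7 terminators close the unit. PHL2 is annotated as a transcriptional activator acting redundantly with PHR1 in phosphate-starvation responses. The plasmid was deposited with genomic and phenomic screens of Arabidopsis RING-type ubiquitin E3 ligases, though the record does not state the specific role of PHL2 in those studies.
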