Features (pLannotate 1.2.2; 26 found; start..end, strand, type, name):
      2..20      +  promoter       T7 promoter: promoter for bacteriophage T7 RNA polymerase
     21..45      +  protein_bind   lac operator: The lac repressor binds to the lac operator to inhibit transcription in E. coli. This inhibition can be relieved by adding lactose or isopropyl-β-D-thiogalactopyranoside (IPTG). lac repressor encoded by lacI
     60..82      +  RBS            RBS: efficient ribosome binding site from bacteriophage T7 gene 10 (Olins and Rangwala, 1989)
     99..116     +  CDS            7xHis (fragment): 6xHis affinity tag
    121..771     +  CDS            GST: glutathione S-transferase from Schistosoma japonicum
    801..825     +  protein_bind   attB1: mutant version of attB; recombination site for the Gateway® BP reaction BP Clonase™
    828..1712    +  CDS            PHL2: PHL2_ARATH - Experimental evidence at protein level: Swiss-Prot protein existence level 1. Transcriptional activator (PubMed:26586833). Acts redundantly with PHR1 as a key component of the central regulatory system controlling transcriptional responses to Pi starvation (PubMed:26586833). Binds in a sequence-specific manner to phosphate starvation-regulated promoters (PubMed:26586833). From Arabidopsis thaliana (Mouse-ear cress).
   1717..1741    -  protein_bind   attB2: mutant version of attB; recombination site for the Gateway® BP reaction BP Clonase™
   1840..1857    +  CDS            9xHis (fragment): 9xHis affinity tag
   1904..2019    +  ncRNA          5S rRNA: Accession: RF00001 - 5S ribosomal RNA
   2023..2109    +  terminator     rrnB T1 terminator: Escherichia coli rrnB; transcription terminator T1 from the E. coli rrnB gene
   2201..2228    +  terminator     rrnB T2 terminator: transcription terminator T2 from the E. coli rrnB gene
   2247..2286    +  promoter       AmpR promoter (fragment): bla
   2296..2343    +  terminator     T7 terminator: transcription terminator for bacteriophage T7 RNA polymerase
   2380..2835    +  rep_origin     f1 ori (sequence partly withheld): f1 bacteriophage origin of replication; arrow indicates direction of (+) strand synthesis
   2950..3810    -  CDS            AmpR: β-lactamase; bla; confers resistance to ampicillin, carbenicillin, and related antibiotics
   3811..3903    -  promoter       AmpR promoter: bla
   3984..4572    +  rep_origin     ori: high-copy-number ColE1/pMB1/pBR322/pUC origin of replication
   4758..4897    -  misc_feature   bom: basis of mobility region from pBR322
   4999..5190    -  CDS            rop: Rop protein, which maintains plasmids at low copy number; rop
   5207..5587    +  CDS            YPB1_ECOLX: Protein predicted: Swiss-Prot protein existence level 4. From Escherichia coli.
   5649..5713    -  CDS            TcR (fragment): tetracycline efflux protein; tet; confers resistance to tetracycline
   5728..5749    -  protein_bind   CAP binding site: CAP binding activates transcription in the presence of cAMP. E. coli catabolite activator protein
   5762..6844    -  CDS            lacI: lac repressor; lacI; The lac repressor binds to the lac operator to inhibit transcription in E. coli. This inhibition can be relieved by adding lactose or isopropyl-β-D-thiogalactopyranoside (IPTG).
   6845..6922    -  promoter       lacI promoter: lacI
   6930..7209    -  CDS            TcR (fragment): tetracycline efflux protein; tet; confers resistance to tetracycline
>Addgene plasmid #118674 | pDEST 565-PHL2 | addgene full sequence | sequence record 229854 | Addgene NGS Result
TTAATACGACTCACTATAGGGGAATTGTGAGCGGATAACAATTCCCCTCTAGAAATAATTTTGTTTAACT
TTAAGAAGGAGATATACATATGAGATCCCATCACCATCACCATCACGGCGCCCCTATACTAGGTTATTGG
AAAATTAAGGGCCTTGTGCAACCCACTCGACTTCTTTTGGAATATCTTGAAGAAAAATATGAAGAGCATT
TGTATGAGCGCGATGAAGGTGATAAATGGCGAAACAAAAAGTTTGAATTGGGTTTGGAGTTTCCCAATCT
TCCTTATTATATTGATGGTGATGTTAAATTAACACAGTCTATGGCCATCATACGTTATATAGCTGACAAG
CACAACATGTTGGGTGGTTGTCCAAAAGAGCGTGCAGAGATTTCAATGCTTGAAGGAGCGGTTTTGGATA
TTAGATACGGTGTTTCGAGAATTGCATATAGTAAAGACTTTGAAACTCTCAAAGTTGATTTTCTTAGCAA
GCTACCTGAAATGCTGAAAATGTTCGAAGATCGTTTATGTCATAAAACATATTTAAATGGTGATCATGTA
ACCCATCCTGACTTCATGTTGTATGACGCTCTTGATGTTGTTTTATACATGGACCCAATGTGCCTGGATG
CGTTCCCAAAATTAGTTTGTTTTAAAAAACGTATTGAAGCTATCCCACAAATTGATAAGTACTTGAAATC
CAGCAAGTATATAGCATGGCCTTTGCAGGGCTGGCAAGCCACGTTTGGTGGTGGCGACCATCCTCCAAAA
TCGGATCTGGTTCCGCGTGGATCTGATATCACAAGTTTGTACAAAAAAGCAGGCTCTATGTACTCAGCGA
TTCGCTCGCTTCCACTCGATGGTGGACACGTTGGTGGTGACTACCATGGACCTCTTGACGGAACCAATCT
TCCCGGTGACGCTTGTTTGGTTTTAACGACTGACCCTAAACCTCGTCTCCGGTGGACAACTGAGCTTCAT
GAGAGATTCGTTGACGCCGTTACTCAGCTCGGTGGTCCTGACAAAGCGACTCCCAAAACTATTATGAGAA
CAATGGGAGTGAAGGGTCTCACTCTCTACCACCTCAAATCACATCTTCAGAAATTCCGCCTAGGGAGGCA
AGCTGGCAAAGAATCAACTGAGAACTCTAAAGATGCTTCTTGTGTAGGGGAGAGTCAGGACACAGGTTCA
TCTTCGACATCATCAATGAGAATGGCGCAGCAGGAGCAGAACGAGGGTTACCAAGTCACCGAAGCTCTAC
GTGCTCAGATGGAAGTCCAAAGAAGACTACACGATCAATTGGAGGTGCAACGGAGGCTCCAGCTGAGGAT
AGAGGCACAAGGAAAATACCTGCAATCGATTCTTGAAAAAGCTTGCAAGGCCTTTGACGAGCAAGCTGCT
ACTTTTGCTGGACTTGAGGCTGCTAGGGAAGAGCTATCAGAGCTAGCCATCAAAGTCTCCAATAGCTCTC
AAGGAACATCAGTCCCGTACTTCGATGCAACAAAGATGATGATGATGCCATCGTTGTCAGAGCTTGCAGT
AGCAATAGACAACAAAAACAACATCACAACCAACTGTTCAGTAGAAAGCTCTCTGACTTCCATCACACAT
GGGAGCTCTATATCTGCTGCATCAATGAAGAAGCGTCAACGTGGAGACAATTTGGGCGTAGGGTATGAAT
CAGGCTGGATTATGCCTAGTAGCACCATTGGATAAAACCCAGCTTTCTTGTACAAAGTGGTGATATCGCT
AGCTAGATAGCTAGAAGCTTGCGGCCGCACAGCTGTATACACGTGCAAGCCAGCCAGAACTCGCTCCTGA
AGACCCAGAGGATCTCGAGCACCACCACCACCACCACTAATGTTAATTAAGTTGGGCGTTCCTAGGCTGA
TAAAACAGAATTTGCCTGGCGGCAGTAGCGCGGTGGTCCCACCTGACCCCATGCCGAACTCAGAAGTGAA
ACGCCGTAGCGCCGATGGTAGTGTGGGGTCTCCCCATGCGAGAGTAGGGAACTGCCAGGCATCAAATAAA
ACGAAAGGCTCAGTCGAAAGACTGGGCCTTTCGTTTTATCTGTTGTTTGTCGGTGAACGCTCTCCTGAGT
AGGACAAATCCGCCGGGAGCGGATTTGAACGTTGCGAAGCAACGGCCCGGAGGGTGGCGGGCAGGACGCC
CGCCATAAACTGCCAGGCATCAAATTAAGCAGAAGGCCATCCTGACGGATGGCCTTTTTGCGTTTCTACA
AACTCTTTTGTTTATTTTTCTAAATACATTCAAATATGTATCCGCTGAGCAATAACTAGCATAACCCCTT
GGGGCCTCTAAACGGGTCTTGAGGGGTTTTTTGCTGAAAGGAGGAACTATATCCGGATTGGCGAATGGG
[124 nt withheld, positions 2380-2503]
C
[91 nt withheld, positions 2505-2595]
A
[49 nt withheld, positions 2597-2645]
CCTTTGACGTTGGAGTCCACGTTCTTT
[37 nt withheld, positions 2673-2709]
ACCCTATCTCGGTCTATTCTTTTGATTTATAAGGGATTTTGCCGATTTCGGCCTATTGGTTAAAAAATGA
GCTGATTTAACAAAAATTTAACGCGAATTTTAACAAAATATTAACGTTTACAATTTCTGGCGGCACGATG
GCATGAGATTATCAAAAAGGATCTTCACCTAGATCCTTTTAAATTAAAAATGAAGTTTTAAATCAATCTA
AAGTATATATGAGTAAACTTGGTCTGACAGTTACCAATGCTTAATCAGTGAGGCACCTATCTCAGCGATC
TGTCTATTTCGTTCATCCATAGTTGCCTGACTCCCCGTCGTGTAGATAACTACGATACGGGAGGGCTTAC
CATCTGGCCCCAGTGCTGCAATGATACCGCGAGACCCACGCTCACCGGCTCCAGATTTATCAGCAATAAA
CCAGCCAGCCGGAAGGGCCGAGCGCAGAAGTGGTCCTGCAACTTTATCCGCCTCCATCCAGTCTATTAAT
TGTTGCCGGGAAGCTAGAGTAAGTAGTTCGCCAGTTAATAGTTTGCGCAACGTTGTTGCCATTGCTACAG
GCATCGTGGTGTCACGCTCGTCGTTTGGTATGGCTTCATTCAGCTCCGGTTCCCAACGATCAAGGCGAGT
TACATGATCCCCCATGTTGTGCAAAAAAGCGGTTAGCTCCTTCGGTCCTCCGATCGTTGTCAGAAGTAAG
TTGGCCGCAGTGTTATCACTCATGGTTATGGCAGCACTGCATAATTCTCTTACTGTCATGCCATCCGTAA
GATGCTTTTCTGTGACTGGTGAGTACTCAACCAAGTCATTCTGAGAATAGTGTATGCGGCGACCGAGTTG
CTCTTGCCCGGCGTCAATACGGGATAATACCGCGCCACATAGCAGAACTTTAAAAGTGCTCATCATTGGA
AAACGTTCTTCGGGGCGAAAACTCTCAAGGATCTTACCGCTGTTGAGATCCAGTTCGATGTAACCCACTC
GTGCACCCAACTGATCTTCAGCATCTTTTACTTTCACCAGCGTTTCTGGGTGAGCAAAAACAGGAAGGCA
AAATGCCGCAAAAAAGGGAATAAGGGCGACACGGAAATGTTGAATACTCATACTCTTCCTTTTTCAATCA
TGATTGAAGCATTTATCAGGGTTATTGTCTCATGAGCGGATACATATTTGAATGTATTTAGAAAAATAAA
CAAATAGGTCATGACCAAAATCCCTTAACGTGAGTTTTCGTTCCACTGAGCGTCAGACCCCGTAGAAAAG
ATCAAAGGATCTTCTTGAGATCCTTTTTTTCTGCGCGTAATCTGCTGCTTGCAAACAAAAAAACCACCGC
TACCAGCGGTGGTTTGTTTGCCGGATCAAGAGCTACCAACTCTTTTTCCGAAGGTAACTGGCTTCAGCAG
AGCGCAGATACCAAATACTGTCCTTCTAGTGTAGCCGTAGTTAGGCCACCACTTCAAGAACTCTGTAGCA
CCGCCTACATACCTCGCTCTGCTAATCCTGTTACCAGTGGCTGCTGCCAGTGGCGATAAGTCGTGTCTTA
CCGGGTTGGACTCAAGACGATAGTTACCGGATAAGGCGCAGCGGTCGGGCTGAACGGGGGGTTCGTGCAC
ACAGCCCAGCTTGGAGCGAACGACCTACACCGAACTGAGATACCTACAGCGTGAGCTATGAGAAAGCGCC
ACGCTTCCCGAAGGGAGAAAGGCGGACAGGTATCCGGTAAGCGGCAGGGTCGGAACAGGAGAGCGCACGA
GGGAGCTTCCAGGGGGAAACGCCTGGTATCTTTATAGTCCTGTCGGGTTTCGCCACCTCTGACTTGAGCG
TCGATTTTTGTGATGCTCGTCAGGGGGGCGGAGCCTATGGAAAAACGCCAGCAACGCGGCCTTTTTACGG
TTCCTGGCCTTTTGCTGGCCTTTTGCTCACATGTTCTTTCCTGCGTTATCCCCTGATTCTGTGGATAACC
GTATTACCGCCTTTGAGTGAGCTGATACCGCTCGCCGCAGCCGAACGACCGAGCGCAGCGAGTCAGTGAG
CGAGGAAGCGGAAGAGCGCCTGATGCGGTATTTTCTCCTTACGCATCTGTGCGGTATTTCACACCGCAAT
GGTGCACTCTCAGTACAATCTGCTCTGATGCCGCATAGTTAAGCCAGTATACACTCCGCTATCGCTACGT
GACTGGGTCATGGCTGCGCCCCGACACCCGCCAACACCCGCTGACGCGCCCTGACGGGCTTGTCTGCTCC
CGGCATCCGCTTACAGACAAGCTGTGACCGTCTCCGGGAGCTGCATGTGTCAGAGGTTTTCACCGTCATC
ACCGAAACGCGCGAGGCAGCTGCGGTAAAGCTCATCAGCGTGGTCGTGAAGCGATTCACAGATGTCTGCC
TGTTCATCCGCGTCCAGCTCGTTGAGTTTCTCCAGAAGCGTTAATGTCTGGCTTCTGATAAAGCGGGCCA
TGTTAAGGGCGGTTTTTTCCTGTTTGGTCACTGATGCCTCCGTGTAAGGGGGATTTCTGTTCATGGGGGT
AATGATACCGATGAAACGAGAGAGGATGCTCACGATACGGGTTACTGATGATGAACATGCCCGGTTACTG
GAACGTTGTGAGGGTAAACAACTGGCGGTATGGATGCGGCGGGACCAGAGAAAAATCACTCAGGGTCAAT
GCCAGCGCTTCGTTAATACAGATGTAGGTGTTCCACAGGGTAGCCAGCAGCATCCTGCGATGCAGATCCG
GAACATAATGGTGCAGGGCGCTGACTTCCGCGTTTCCAGACTTTACGAAACACGGAAACCGAAGACCATT
CATGTTGTTGCTCAGGTCGCAGACGTTTTGCAGCAGCAGTCGCTTCACGTTCGCTCGCGTATCGGTGATT
CATTCTGCTAACCAGTAAGGCAACCCCGCCAGCCTAGCCGGGTCCTCAACGACAGGAGCACGATCATGCT
AGTCATGCCCCGCGCCCACCGGAAGGAGCTGACTGGGTTGAAGGCTCTCAAGGGCATCGGTCGAGATCCC
GGTGCCTAATGAGTGAGCTAACTTACATTAATTGCGTTGCGCTCACTGCCCGCTTTCCAGTCGGGAAACC
TGTCGTGCCAGCTGCATTAATGAATCGGCCAACGCGCGGGGAGAGGCGGTTTGCGTATTGGGCGCCAGGG
TGGTTTTTCTTTTCACCAGTGAGACGGGCAACAGCTGATTGCCCTTCACCGCCTGGCCCTGAGAGAGTTG
CAGCAAGCGGTCCACGCTGGTTTGCCCCAGCAGGCGAAAATCCTGTTTGATGGTGGTTAACGGCGGGATA
TAACATGAGCTGTCTTCGGTATCGTCGTATCCCACTACCGAGATGTCCGCACCAACGCGCAGCCCGGACT
CGGTAATGGCGCGCATTGCGCCCAGCGCCATCTGATCGTTGGCAACCAGCATCGCAGTGGGAACGATGCC
CTCATTCAGCATTTGCATGGTTTGTTGAAAACCGGACATGGCACTCCAGTCGCCTTCCCGTTCCGCTATC
GGCTGAATTTGATTGCGAGTGAGATATTTATGCCAGCCAGCCAGACGCAGACGCGCCGAGACAGAACTTA
ATGGGCCCGCTAACAGCGCGATTTGCTGGTGACCCAATGCGACCAGATGCTCCACGCCCAGTCGCGTACC
GTCTTCATGGGAGAAAATAATACTGTTGATGGGTGTCTGGTCAGAGACATCAAGAAATAACGCCGGAACA
TTAGTGCAGGCAGCTTCCACAGCAATGGCATCCTGGTCATCCAGCGGATAGTTAATGATCAGCCCACTGA
CGCGTTGCGCGAGAAGATTGTGCACCGCCGCTTTACAGGCTTCGACGCCGCTTCGTTCTACCATCGACAC
CACCACGCTGGCACCCAGTTGATCGGCGCGAGATTTAATCGCCGCGACAATTTGCGACGGCGCGTGCAGG
GCCAGACTGGAGGTGGCAACGCCAATCAGCAACGACTGTTTGCCCGCCAGTTGTTGTGCCACGCGGTTGG
GAATGTAATTCAGCTCCGCCATCGCCGCTTCCACTTTTTCCCGCGTTTTCGCAGAAACGTGGCTGGCCTG
GTTCACCACGCGGGAAACGGTCTGATAAGAGACACCGGCATACTCTGCGACATCGTATAACGTTACTGGT
TTCACATTCACCACCCTGAATTGACTCTCTTCCGGGCGCTATCATGCCATACCGCGAAAGGTTTTGCGCC
ATTCGATGGTGTCCGGGATCTCGACGCTCTCCCTTATGCGACTCCTGCATTAGGAAGCAGCCCAGTAGTA
GGTTGAGGCCGTTGAGCACCGCCGCCGCAAGGAATGGTGCATGCAAGGAGATGGCGCCCAACAGTCCCCC
GGCCACGGGGCCTGCCACCATACCCACGCCGAAACAAGCGCTCATGAGCCCGAAGTGGCGAGCCCGATCT
TCCCCATCGGTGATGTCGGCGATATAGGCGCCAGCAACCGCACCTGTGGCGCCGGTGATGCCGGCCACGA
TGCGTCCGGCGTAGAGGATCGAGATCGATCTCGATCCCGCGAAA
